>Addgene plasmid #115669 | pKEW270-pTet-empty | depositor full sequence | sequence record 218327 | pKEW270-pTet-empty sequence 3046 bps
GTGGATATACCTTACTCGAGTTAGCCTTGATAGGACGTCTTAAGACCCACTTTCACATTTAAGTTGTTTT
TCTAATCCGCATATGATCAATTCAAGGCCGAATAAGAAGGCTGGCTCTGCACCTTGGTGATCAAATAATT
CGATAGCTTGTCGTAATAATGGCGGCATACTATCAGTAGTAGGTGTTTCCCTTTCTTCTTTAGCGACTTG
ATGCTCTTGATCTTCCAATACGCAACCTAAAGTAAAATGCCCCACAGCGCTGAGTGCATATAATGCATTC
TCTAGTGAAAAACCTTGTTGGCATAAAAAGGCTAATTGATTTTCGAGAGTTTCATACTGTTTTTCTGTAG
GCCGTGTACCTAAATGTACTTTTGCTCCATCGCGATGACTTAGTAAAGCACATCTAAAACTTTTAGCGTT
ATTACGTAAAAAATCTTGCCAGCTTTCCCCTTCTAAAGGGCAAAAGTGAGTATGGTGCCTATCTAACATC
TCAATGGCTAAGGCGTCGAGCAAAGCCCGCTTATTTTTTACATGCCAATACAATGTAGGCTGCTCTACAC
CTAGCTTCTGGGCGAGTTTACGGGTTGTTAAACCTTCGATTCCGACCTCATTAAGCAGCTCTAATGCGCT
GTTAATCACTTTACTTTTATCTAATCTAGACATCATTAATTCCTAATTTTTGTTGACACTCTATCGTTGA
TAGAGTTATTTTACCACTCCCTATCAGTGATAGAGAAAAGAATTCAACTGCAGGCACTGCCCATGGACCT
CGGTACCGAATAGCTAGCCGGTAATGCATTCGCTAGAGCTCCTAAAGCATGCGACCTGCAACCGGTCTGT
CACGTACGTCGCCACCGTCGACGTCGTTCGTAAGTAGCCTAGATAAATAAAATAATCAGTTAACCGCGAG
CCCCATGCGAGAGTAGGGAACTGCCAGGCATTTCAGCCAAAAAACTTAAGACCGCCGGTCTTGTCCACTA
CCTTGCAGTAATGCGGTGGACAGGATCGGCGGTTTTCTTTTCTCTTCTCAACCGCCGGGAGCGGATTTGA
ACGTTGCGAAGCAACGGCCCGGAGGGTGGCGGGCAGGACGCCCGCCATAAACTGCCAGGCATCAAATTAA
GCAGAAGGCCATCCTGACGGATGGCCTTTTTGCGTTTCTACAAACTCTGCGGTAATACGGTTATCCACAG
AATCAGGGGATAACGCAGGAAAGAACATGTGAGCAAAAGGCCAGCAAAAGGCCAGGAACCGTAAAAAGGC
CGCGTTGCTGGCGTTTTTCCACAGGCTCCGCCCCCCTGACGAGCATCACAAAAATCGACGCTCAAGTCAG
AGGTGGCGAAACCCGACAGGACTATAAAGATACCAGGCGTTTCCCCCTGGAAGCTCCCTCGTGCGCTCTC
CTGTTCCGACCCTGCCGCTTACCGGATACCTGTCCGCCTTTCTCCCTTCGGGAAGCGTGGCGCTTTCTCA
TAGCTCACGCTGTAGGTATCTCAGTTCGGTGTAGGTCGTTCGCTCCAAGCTGGGCTGTGTGCACGAACCC
CCCGTTCAGCCCGACCGCTGCGCCTTATCCGGTAACTATCGTCTTGAGTCCAACCCGGTAAGACACGACT
TATCGCCACTGGCAGCAGCCACTGGTAACAGGATTAGCAGAGCGAGGTATGTAGGCGGTGCTACAGAGTT
CTTGAAGTGGTGGCCTAACTACGGCTACACTAGAAGGACAGTATTTGGTATCTGCGCTCTGCTGAAGCCA
GTTACCTTCGGAAAAAGAGTTGGTAGCTCTTGATCCGGCAAACAAACCACCGCTGGTAGCGGTGGTTTTT
TTGTTTGCAAGCAGCAGATTACGCGCAGAAAAAAAGGATCTCAAGAAGATCCTTTGATCTTTTCTACGGG
GTCTGACGCTCAGTGGAACGAAAACTCACGTTAAGGGATTTTGGTCATGAGATTATCAAAAAGGATCTTC
ACCTAGATCCTTTTAAATTAAAAATGAAGTTTTAAATCAATCTAAAGTATATATGAGTAAACTTGGTCTG
ACAGTTACCAATGCTTAATCAGTGAGGCACCTATCTCAGCGATCTGTCTATTTCGTTCATCCATAGTTGC
CTGACTCCCCGTCGTGTAGATAACTACGATACGGGAGGGCTTACCATCTGGCCCCAGTGCTGCAATGATA
CCGCGAGACCCACGCTCACCGGCTCCAGATTTATCAGCAATAAACCAGCCAGCCGGAAGGGCCGAGCGCA
GAAGTGGTCCTGCAACTTTATCCGCCTCCATCCAGTCTATTAATTGTTGCCGGGAAGCTAGAGTAAGTAG
TTCGCCAGTTAATAGTTTGCGCAACGTTGTTGCCATTGCTACAGGCATCGTGGTGTCACGCTCGTCGTTT
GGTATGGCTTCATTCAGCTCCGGTTCCCAACGATCAAGGCGAGTTACATGATCCCCCATGTTGTGCAAAA
AAGCGGTTAGCTCCTTCGGTCCTCCGATCGTTGTCAGAAGTAAGTTGGCCGCAGTGTTATCACTCATGGT
TATGGCAGCACTGCATAATTCTCTTACTGTCATGCCATCCGTAAGATGCTTTTCTGTGACTGGTGAGTAC
TCAACCAAGTCATTCTGAGAATAGTGTATGCGGCGACCGAGTTGCTCTTGCCCGGCGTCAATACGGGATA
ATACCGCGCCACATAGCAGAACTTTAAAAGTGCTCATCATTGGAAAACGTTCTTCGGGGCGAAAACTCTC
AAGGATCTTACCGCTGTTGAGATCCAGTTCGATGTAACCCACTCGTGCACCCAACTGATCTTCAGCATCT
TTTACTTTCACCAGCGTTTCTGGGTGAGCAAAAACAGGAAGGCAAAATGCCGCAAAAAAGGGAATAAGGG
CGACACGGAAATGTTGAATACTCATACTCTTCCTTTTTCAATATTATTGAAGCATTTATCAGGGTTATTG
TCTCATGAGCGGATACATATTTGAATGTATTTAGAAAAATAAACAAATAGGGGTTCCGCGCACATTTCCC
CGAAAAGTGCCACCTGACGTCTAAGAAACCATTATT
Features (pLannotate 1.2.2; 6 found; start..end, strand, type, name):
     40..663     -  CDS            TetR: tetracycline repressor TetR; tetR from transposon Tn10; TetR binds to the tetracycline operator tetO to inhibit transcription. This inhibition can be relieved by adding tetracycline or doxycycline.
    682..737     +  promoter       tetR/tetA promoters: tetR; overlapping promoters for bacterial tetR and tetA
   1123..1150    +  terminator     rrnB T2 terminator: transcription terminator T2 from the E. coli rrnB gene
   1276..1864    -  rep_origin     ori: high-copy-number ColE1/pMB1/pBR322/pUC origin of replication
   2035..2895    -  CDS            AmpR: β-lactamase; bla; confers resistance to ampicillin, carbenicillin, and related antibiotics
   2896..3000    -  promoter       AmpR promoter: bla
