[The description below was written by a language model from this plasmid's Addgene catalogue record and pLannotate feature annotations shown in this document.]
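Description:
pKEW270-pTet-empty is a small (about 3 kb) empty bacterial expression backbone built for tetracycline-inducible expression of anti-CRISPR proteins in E. coli. It is propagated as a high-copy plasmid from a ColE1/pMB1-type origin of replication and is selected with ampicillin through a β-lactamase (AmpR) gene driven by its native bla promoter.

The regulatory module follows the Tn10 tet arrangement. A TetR repressor coding sequence lies on the reverse strand, immediately adjacent to the overlapping, divergent tetR/tetA promoter region. One face of this region drives tetR itself, while the other (pTet) points forward into the cloning region. TetR binds the tet operators and keeps pTet repressed; adding tetracycline or a related inducer releases the repressor and switches on transcription of whatever has been placed downstream. An rrnB T2 terminator sits a few hundred bases beyond the promoter to stop transcription before it reads into the origin. The stretch between promoter and terminator carries no annotated feature, consistent with the "empty" designation, and the record does not state what sequence occupies it. It also lists no ribosome binding site, tag or reporter.

Inserts are intended to be introduced by Gibson assembly. According to the catalogue entry, the vector serves as the host for candidate anti-CRISPR genes, and it was deposited in connection with a study on the systematic discovery of natural inhibitors of CRISPR-Cas12a. The self-contained repressor and promoter unit allows controlled expression of such candidates in bacterial and synthetic-biology assays.
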