Addgene plasmid #115669: pKEW270-pTet-empty
Purpose: (Empty Backbone) Vector for anti-CRISPR expression with pTet
Depositing lab: Jennifer Doudna. Depositing organization: University of California, Berkeley. Publication: Systematic discovery of natural CRISPR-Cas12a inhibitors. Watters KE, Fellmann C, Bai HB, Ren SM, Doudna JA. Science. 2018 Oct 12;362(6411):236-239. doi: 10.1126/science.aau5138. Epub 2018 Sep 6. PubMed 30190307.
Backbone
  Vector backbone: ColE1/AmpR
  Backbone manufacturer: N/A
  Backbone size (bp): 3000
  Vector type: Bacterial Expression, Synthetic Biology
  Promoter: pTet
Growth in bacteria
  Bacterial resistance: Ampicillin, 100 μg/mL
  Growth temperature: 37°C
  Growth strain: DH5alpha
  Copy number: High Copy
Gene/Insert
  Cloning method: Gibson Cloning
Terms and licenses: Academic/Nonprofit Terms; Industry Terms: Not Available to Industry
How to cite: pKEW270-pTet-empty was a gift from Jennifer Doudna (Addgene plasmid # 115669 ; http://n2t.net/addgene:115669 ; RRID:Addgene_115669)
