>Addgene plasmid #115669 | pKEW270-pTet-empty | addgene partial sequence | sequence record 225592 | Addgene Partial NGS Result
AAAACCGCCGATCCTGTCCACCGCATTACTGCAAGGTAGTGGACAAGACCGGCGGTCTTAAGTTTTTTGG
CTGAAATGCCTGGCAGTTCCCTACTCTCGCATGGGGCTCGCGGTTAACTGATTATTTTATTTATCTAGGC
TACTTACGAACGACGTCGACGGTGGCGACGTACGTGACAGACCGGTTGCAGGTCGCATGCTTTAGGAGCT
CTAGCGAATGCATTACCGGCTAGCTATTCGGTACCGAGGTCCATGGGCAGTGCCTGCAGTTGAATTCTTT
TCTCTATCACTGATAGGGAGTGGTAAAATAACTCTATCAACGATAGAGTGTCAACAAAAATTAGGAATTA
ATGATGTCTAGATTAGATAAAAGTAAAGTGATTAACAGCGCATTAGAGCTGCTTAATGAGGTCGGAATCG
AAGGTTTAACAACCCGTAAACTCGCCCAGAAGCTAGGTGTAGAGCAGCCTACATTGTATTGGCATGTAAA
AAATAAGCGGGCTTTGCTCGACGCCTTAGCCATTGAGATGTTAGATAGGCACCATACTCACTTTTGCCCT
TTAGAAGGGGAAAGCTGGCAAGATTTTTTACGTAATAACGCTAAAAGTTTTAGATGTGCTTTACTAAGTC
ATCGCGATGGAGCAAAAGTACATTTAGGTACACGGCCTACAGAAAAACAGTATGAAACTCTCGAAAATCA
ATTAGCCTTTTTATGCCAACAAGGTTTTTCACTAGAGAATGCATTATATGCACTCAGCGCTGTGGGGCAT
TTTACTTTAGGTTGCGTATTGGAAGATCAAGAGCATCAAGTCGCTAAAGAAGAAAGGGAAACACCTACTA
CTGATAGTATGCCGCCATTATTACGACAAGCTATCGAATTATTTGATCACCAAGGTGCAGAGCCAGCCTT
CTTATTCGGCCTTGAATTGATCATATGCGGATTAGAAAAACAACTTAAATGTGAAAGTGGGTCTTAAGAC
GTCCTATCAAGGCTAACTCGAGTAAGGTATATCCACAATAATGGTTTCTTAGACGTCAGGTGGCACTTTT
CGGGGAAATGTGCGCGGAACCCCTATTTGTTTATTTTTCTAAATACATTCAAATATGTATCCGCTCATGA
GACAATAACCCTGATAAATGCTTCAATAATATTGAAAAAGGAAGAGTATGAGTATTCAACATTTCCGTGT
CGCCCTTATTCCCTTTTTTGCGGCATTTTGCCTTCCTGTTTTTGCTCACCCAGAAACGCTGGTGAAAGTA
AAAGATGCTGAAGATCAGTTGGGTGCACGAGTGGGTTACATCGAACTGGATCTCAACAGCGGTAAGATCC
TTGAGAGTTTTCGCCCCGAAGAACGTTTTCCAATGATGAGCACTTTTAAAGTTCTGCTATGTGGCGCGGT
ATTATCCCGTATTGACGCCGGGCAAGAGCAACTCGGTCGCCGCATACACTATTCTCAGAATGACTTGGTT
GAGTACTCACCAGTCACAGAAAAGCATCTTACGGATGGCATGACAGTAAGAGAATTATGCAGTGCTGCCA
TAACCATGAGTGATAACACTGCGGCCAACTTACTTCTGACAACGATCGGAGGACCGAAGGAGCTAACCGC
TTTTTTGCACAACATGGGGGATCATGTAACTCGCCTTGATCGTTGGGAACCGGAGCTGAATGAAGCCATA
CCAAACGACGAGCGTGACACCACGATGCCTGTAGCAATGGCAACAACGTTGCGCAAACTATTAACTGGCG
AACTACTTACTCTAGCTTCCCGGCAACAATTAATAGACTGGATGGAGGCGGATAAAGTTGCAGGACCACT
TCTGCGCTCGGCCCTTCCGGCTGGCTGGTTTATTGCTGATAAATCTGGAGCCGGTGAGCGTGGGTCTCGC
GGTATCATTGCAGCACTGGGGCCAGATGGTAAGCCCTCCCGTATCGTAGTTATCTACACGACGGGGAGTC
AGGCAACTATGGATGAACGAAATAGACAGATCGCTGAGATAGGTGCCTCACTGATTAAGCATTGGTAACT
GTCAGACCAAGTTTACTCATATATACTTTAGATTGATTTAAAACTTCATTTTTAATTTAAAAGGATCTAG
GTGAAGATCCTTTTTGATAATCTCATGACCAAAATCCCTTAACGTGAGTTTTCGTTCCACTGAGCGTCAG
ACCCCGTAGAAAAGATCAAAGGATCTTCTTGAGATCCTTTTTTTCTGCGCGTAATCTGCTGCTTGCAAAC
AAAAAAACCACCGCTACCAGCGGTGGTTTGTTTGCCGGATCAAGAGCTACCAACTCTTTTTCCGAAGGTA
ACTGGCTTCAGCAGAGCGCAGATACCAAATACTGTTCTTCTAGTGTAGCCGTAGTTAGGCCACCACTTCA
AGAACTCTGTAGCACCGCCTACATACCTCGCTCTGCTAATCCTGTTACCAGTGGCTGCTGCCAGTGGCGA
TAAGTCGTGTCTTACCGGGTTGGACTCAAGACGATAGTTACCGGATAAGGCGCAGCGGTCGGGCTGAACG
GGGGGTTCGTGCACACAGCCCAGCTTGGAGCGAACGACCTACACCGAACTGAGATACCTACAGCGTGAGC
TATGAGAAAGCGCCACGCTTCCCGAAGGGAGAAAGGCGGACAGGTATCCGGTAAGCGGCAGGGTCGGAAC
AGGAGAGCGCACGAGGGAGCTTCCAGGGGGAAACGCCTGGTATCTTTATAGTCCTGTCGGGTTTCGCCAC
CTCTGACTTGAGCGTCGATTTTTGTGATGCTCGTCAGGGGGGCGGAGCCTGTGGAAAAACGCCAGCAACG
CGGCCTTTTTACGGTTCCTGGCCTTTTGCTGGCCTTTTGCTCACATGTTCTTTCCTGCGTTATCCCCTGA
TTCTGTGGATAACCGTATTACCGCAGAGTTTGTAGAAACGCAAAAAGGCTATCCGTCAGGATGGCCTTCT
GCTTAATTTGATGCCTGGCAGTTTATGGCGGGCG
